>Addgene plasmid #14447 | p5068 pGEX-6P-1 Brd4 full-length | addgene full sequence | sequence record 442876 | Addgene NGS Result
ACCGCTCGCCGCAGCCGAACGACCGAGCGCAGCGAGTCAGTGAGCGAGGAAGCGGAAGAGCGCCTGATGC
GGTATTTTCTCCTTACGCATCTGTGCGGTATTTCACACCGCATAAATTCCGACACCATCGAATGGCGCAA
AACCTTTCGCGGTATGGCATGATAGCGCCCGGAAGAGAGTCAATTCAGGGTGGTGAATGTGAAACCAGTA
ACGTTATACGATGTCGCAGAGTATGCCGGTGTCTCTTATCAGACCGTTTCCCGCGTGGTGAACCAGGCCA
GCCACGTTTCTGCGAAAACGCGGGAAAAAGTGGAAGCGGCGATGGCGGAGCTGAATTACATTCCCAACCG
CGTGGCACAACAACTGGCGGGCAAACAGTCGTTGCTGATTGGCGTTGCCACCTCCAGTCTGGCCCTGCAC
GCGCCGTCGCAAATTGTCGCGGCGATTAAATCTCGCGCCGATCAACTGGGTGCCAGCGTGGTGGTGTCGA
TGGTAGAACGAAGCGGCGTCGAAGCCTGTAAAGCGGCGGTGCACAATCTTCTCGCGCAACGCGTCAGTGG
GCTGATCATTAACTATCCGCTGGATGACCAGGATGCCATTGCTGTGGAAGCTGCCTGCACTAATGTTCCG
GCGTTATTTCTTGATGTCTCTGACCAGACACCCATCAACAGTATTATTTTCTCCCATGAAGACGGTACGC
GACTGGGCGTGGAGCATCTGGTCGCATTGGGTCACCAGCAAATCGCGCTGTTAGCGGGCCCATTAAGTTC
TGTCTCGGCGCGTCTGCGTCTGGCTGGCTGGCATAAATATCTCACTCGCAATCAAATTCAGCCGATAGCG
GAACGGGAAGGCGACTGGAGTGCCATGTCCGGTTTTCAACAAACCATGCAAATGCTGAATGAGGGCATCG
TTCCCACTGCGATGCTGGTTGCCAACGATCAGATGGCGCTGGGCGCAATGCGCGCCATTACCGAGTCCGG
GCTGCGCGTTGGTGCGGATATCTCGGTAGTGGGATACGACGATACCGAAGACAGCTCATGTTATATCCCG
CCGTTAACCACCATCAAACAGGATTTTCGCCTGCTGGGGCAAACCAGCGTGGACCGCTTGCTGCAACTCT
CTCAGGGCCAGGCGGTGAAGGGCAATCAGCTGTTGCCCGTCTCACTGGTGAAAAGAAAAACCACGCTAGC
GCCCAATACGCAAACCGCCTCTCCCCGCGCGTTGGCCGATTCATTAATGCAGCTGGCACGACAGGTTTCC
CGACTGGAAAGCGGGCAGTGAGCGCAACGCAATTAATGTAAGTTAGCTCACTCATTAGGCACCCCAGGCT
TTACACTTTATGCTTCCGGCTCGTATGTTGTGTGGAATTGTGAGCGGATAACAATTTCACACAGGAAACA
GCTATGACCATGATTACGGATTCACTGGCCGTCGTTTTACAACGTCGTGACTGGGAAAACCCTGGCGTTA
CCCAACTTAATCGCCTTGCAGCACATCCCCCTTTCGCCAGCTGGCGTAATAGCGAAGAGGCCCGCACCGA
TCGCCCTTCCCAACAGTTGCGCAGCCTGAATGGCGAATGGCGCTTTGCCTGGTTTCCGGCACCAGAAGCG
GTGCCGGAAAGCTGGCTGGAGTGCGATCTTCCTGAGGCCGATACTGTCGTCGTCCCCTCAAACTGGCAGA
TGCACGGTTACGATGCGCCCATCTACACCAACGTGACCTATCCCATTACGGTCAATCCGCCGTTTGTTCC
CACGGAGAATCCGACGGGTTGTTACTCGCTCACATTTAATGTTGATGAAAGCTGGCTACAGGAAGGCCAG
ACGCGAATTATTTTTGATGGCGTTGGAATTAGCTTATCGACTGCACGGTGCACCAATGCTTCTGGCGTCA
GGCAGCCATCGGAAGCTGTGGTATGGCTGTGCAGGTCGTAAATCACTGCATAATTCGTGTCGCTCAAGGC
GCACTCCCGTTCTGGATAATGTTTTTTGCGCCGACATCATAACGGTTCTGGCAAATATTCTGAAATGAGC
TGTTGACAATTAATCATCGGCTCGTATAATGTGTGGAATTGTGAGCGGATAACAATTTCACACAGGAAAC
AGTATTCATGTCCCCTATACTAGGTTATTGGAAAATTAAGGGCCTTGTGCAACCCACTCGACTTCTTTTG
GAATATCTTGAAGAAAAATATGAAGAGCATTTGTATGAGCGCGATGAAGGTGATAAATGGCGAAACAAAA
AGTTTGAATTGGGTTTGGAGTTTCCCAATCTTCCTTATTATATTGATGGTGATGTTAAATTAACACAGTC
TATGGCCATCATACGTTATATAGCTGACAAGCACAACATGTTGGGTGGTTGTCCAAAAGAGCGTGCAGAG
ATTTCAATGCTTGAAGGAGCGGTTTTGGATATTAGATACGGTGTTTCGAGAATTGCATATAGTAAAGACT
TTGAAACTCTCAAAGTTGATTTTCTTAGCAAGCTACCTGAAATGCTGAAAATGTTCGAAGATCGTTTATG
TCATAAAACATATTTAAATGGTGATCATGTAACCCATCCTGACTTCATGTTGTATGACGCTCTTGATGTT
GTTTTATACATGGACCCAATGTGCCTGGATGCGTTCCCAAAATTAGTTTGTTTTAAAAAACGTATTGAAG
CTATCCCACAAATTGATAAGTACTTGAAATCCAGCAAGTATATAGCATGGCCTTTGCAGGGCTGGCAAGC
CACGTTTGGTGGTGGCGACCATCCTCCAAAATCGGATCTGGAAGTTCTGTTCCAGGGGCCCCTGGGATCC
ATGTCTGCGGAGAGCGGCCCTGGGACGAGATTGAGAAATCTGCCAGTAATGGGGGATGGACTAGAAACTT
CCCAAATGTCTACAACACAGGCCCAGGCCCAACCCCAGCCAGCCAACGCAGCCAGCACCAACCCCCCGCC
CCCAGAGACCTCCAACCCTAACAAGCCCAAGAGGCAG
[300 nt withheld, positions 2978-3277]
AAAATAAATGAGCTACCCACAGAAGAAACCGAGATCATGATAGTCCAGGCAAAAGGAAGAGGACGTGGGA
GGAAAGAAACAGGGACAGCAAAACCTGGCGTTTCCACGGTACCAAACACAACTCAAGCATCGACTCCTCC
GCAGACCCAGACCCCTCAGCCGAATCCTCCTCCTGTGCAGGCCACGCCTCACCCCTTCCCTGCCGTCACC
CCGGACCTCATCGTCCAGACCCCTGTCATGACAGTGGTGCCTCCCCAGCCACTGCAGACGCCCCCGCCAG
TGCCCCCCCAGCCACAACCCCCACCCGCTCCAGCTCCCCAGCCCGTACAGAGCCACCCACCCATCATCGC
GGCCACCCCACAGCCTGTGAAGACAAAGAAGGGAGTGAAGAGGAAAGCAGACACCACCACCCCCACCACC
ATTGACCCCATTCACGAGCCACCCTCGCTGCCCCCGGAGCCCAAGACCACCAAGCTGGGCCAGCGGCGGG
AGAGCAGCCGGCCTGTGAAACCTCCAAAGAAGGACGTGCCCGACTCTCAGCAGCACCCAGCACCAGAGAA
GAGCAGCAAGGTCTCGGAGCAGCTCAAGTGCTGCAGCGGCATCCTCAAGGAGATGTTTGCCAAGAAGCAC
GCCGCCTACGCCTGGCCCTTCTACAAGCCTGTGGACGTGGAGGCACTGGGCCTACACGACTACTGTGACA
TCATCAAGCACCCCATGGACATGAGCACAATCAAGTCTAAACTGGAGGCCCGTGAGTACCGTGATGCTCA
GGAGTTTGGTGCTGACGTCCGATTGATGTTCTCCAACTGCTATAAGTACAACCCTCCTGACCATGAGGTG
GTGGCCATGGCCCGCAAGCTCCAGGATGTGTTCGAAATGCGCTTTGCCAAGATGCCGGACGAGCCTGAGG
AGCCAGTGGTGGCCGTGTCCTCCCCGGCAGTGCCCCCTCCCACCAAGGTTGTGGCCCCGCCCTCATCCAG
CGACAGCAGCAGCGATAGCTCCTCGGACAGTGACAGTTCGACTGATGACTCTGAGGAGGAGCGAGCCCAG
CGGCTGGCTGAGCTCCAGGAGCAGCTCAAAGCCGTGCACGAGCAGCTTGCAGCCCTCTCTCAGCCCCAGC
AGAACAAACCAAAGAAAAAGGAGAAAGACAAGAAGGAAAAGAAAAAAGAAAAGCACAAAAGGAAAGAGGA
AGTGGAAGAGAATAAAAAAAGCAAAGCCAAGGAACCTCCTCCTAAAAAGACGAAGAAAAATAATAGCAGC
AACAGCAATGTGAGCAAGAAGGAGCCAGCGCCCATGAAGAGCAAGCCCCCTCCCACGTATGAG
[249 nt withheld, positions 4601-4849]
GAGAAAGTTGATGTGATTGCCGGCTCCTCCAAGATGAAGGGCTTCTCGTCCTCAGAGTCGGAGAGCTCCA
GTGAGTCCAGCTCCTCTGACAGCGAAGACTCCGAAACAGAGATGGCTCCGAAGTCAAAAAAGAAGGGGCA
CCCCGGGAGGGAGCAGAAGAAGCACCATCATCACCACCATCAGCAGATGCAGCAGGCCCCGGCTCCTGTG
CCCCAGCAGCCGCCCCCGCCTCCCCAGCAGCCCCCACCGCCTCCACCTCCGCAGCAGCAACAGCAGCCGC
CACCCCCGCCTCCCCCACCCTCCATGCCGCAGCAGGCAGCCCCGGCGATGAAGTCCTCGCCCCCACCCTT
CATTGCCACCCAGGTGCCCGTCCTGGAGCCCCAGCTCCCAGGCAGCGTCTTTGACCCCATCGGCCACTTC
ACCCAGCCCATCCTGCACCTGCCGCAGCCTGAGCTGCCCCCTCACCTGCCCCAGCCGCCTGAGCACAGCA
CTCCACCCCATCTCAACCAGCACGCAGTGGTCTCTCCTCCAGCTTTGCACAACGCACTACCCCAGCAGCC
ATCACGGCCCAGCAACCGAGCCGCTGCCCTGCCTCCCAAGCCCGCCCGGCCCCCAGCCGTGTCACCAGCC
TTGACCCAAACACCCCTGCTCCCACAGCCCCCCATGGCCCAACCCCCCCAAGTGCTGCTGGAGGATGAAG
AGCCACCTGCCCCACCCCTCACCTCCATGCAGATGCAGCTGTACCTGCAGCAGCTGCAGAAGGTGCAGCC
CCCTACGCCGCTACTCCCTTCCGTGAAGGTGCAGTCCCAGCCCCCACCCCCCCTGCCGCCCCCACCCCAC
CCCTCTGTGCAGCAGCAGCTGCAGCAGCAGCCGCCACCACCCCCACCACCCCAGCCCCAGCCTCCACCCC
AGCAGCAGCATCAGCCCCCTCCACGGCCCGTGCACTTGCAGCCCATGCAGTTTTCCACCCACATCCAACA
GCCCCCGCCACCCCAGGGCCAGCAGCCCCCCCATCCGCCCCCAGGCCAGCAGCCACCCCCGCCGCAGCCT
GCCAAGCCTCAGCAAGTCATCCAGCACCACCATTCACCCCGGCACCACAAGTCGGACCCCTACTCAACCG
GTCACCTCCGCGAAGCCCCCTCCCCGCTTATGATACATTCCCCCCAGATGTCACAGTTCCAGAGCCTGAC
CCACCAGTCTCCACCCCAGCAAAACGTCCAGCCTAAGAAACAGGAGCTGCGTGCTGCCTCCGTGGTCCAG
CCCCAGCCCCTCGTGGTGGTGAAGGAGGAGAAGATCCACTCACCCATCATCCGCAGCGAGCCCTTCAGCC
CCTCGCTGCGGCCGGAGCCCCCCAAGCACCCGGAGAGCATCAAGGCCCCCGTCCACCTGCCCCAGCGGCC
GGAAATGAAGCCTGTGGATGTCGGGAGGCCTGTGATCCGGCCCCCAGAGCAGAACGCACCGCCACCAGGG
GCCCCTGACAAGGACAAACAGAAACAGGAGCCGAAGACTCCAGTTGCGCCCAAAAAGGACCTGAAAATCA
AGAACATGGGCTCCTGGGCCAGCCTAGTGCAGAAGCATCCGACCACCCCCTCCTCCACAGCCAAGTCATC
CAGCGACAGCTTCGAGCAGTTCCGCCGCGCCGCTCGGGAGAAAGAGGAGCGTGAGAAGGCCCTGAAGGCT
CAGGCCGAGCACGCTGAGAAGGAGAAGGAGCGGCTGCGGCAGGAGCGCATGAGGAGCCGAGAGGACGAGG
ATGCGCTGGAGCAGGCCCGGCGGGCCCATGAGGAGGCACGTCGGCGCCAGGAGCAGCAGCAGCAGCAGCG
CCAGGAGCAACAGCAGCAGCAGCAACAGCAAGCAGCTGCGGTGGCTGCCGCCGCCACCCCACAGGCCCAG
AGCTCCCAGCCCCAGTCCATGCTGGACCAGCAGAGGGAGTTGGCCCGGAAGCGGGAGCAGGAGCGAAGAC
GCCGGGAAGCCATGGCAGCTACCATTGACATGAATTTCCAGAGTGATCTATTGTCAATATTTGAAGAAAA
TCTTTTCTGAGCGGCCGCATCGTGACTGACTGACGATCTGCCTCGCGCGTTTCGGTGATGACGGTGAAAA
CCTCTGACACATGCAGCTCCCGGAGACGGTCACAGCTTGTCTGTAAGCGGATGCCGGGAGCAGACAAGCC
CGTCAGGGCGCGTCAGCGGGTGTTGGCGGGTGTCGGGGCGCAGCCATGACCCAGTCACGTAGCGATAGCG
GAGTGTATAATTCTTGAAGACGAAAGGGCCTCGTGATACGCCTATTTTTATAGGTTAATGTCATGATAAT
AATGGTTTCTTAGACGTCAGGTGGCACTTTTCGGGGAAATGTGCGCGGAACCCCTATTTGTTTATTTTTC
TAAATACATTCAAATATGTATCCGCTCATGAGACAATAACCCTGATAAATGCTTCAATAATATTGAAAAA
GGAAGAGTATGAGTATTCAACATTTCCGTGTCGCCCTTATTCCCTTTTTTGCGGCATTTTGCCTTCCTGT
TTTTGCTCACCCAGAAACGCTGGTGAAAGTAAAAGATGCTGAAGATCAGTTGGGTGCACGAGTGGGTTAC
ATCGAACTGGATCTCAACAGCGGTAAGATCCTTGAGAGTTTTCGCCCCGAAGAACGTTTTCCAATGATGA
GCACTTTTAAAGTTCTGCTATGTGGCGCGGTATTATCCCGTGTTGACGCCGGGCAAGAGCAACTCGGTCG
CCGCATACACTATTCTCAGAATGACTTGGTTGAGTACTCACCAGTCACAGAAAAGCATCTTACGGATGGC
ATGACAGTAAGAGAATTATGCAGTGCTGCCATAACCATGAGTGATAACACTGCGGCCAACTTACTTCTGA
CAACGATCGGAGGACCGAAGGAGCTAACCGCTTTTTTGCACAACATGGGGGATCATGTAACTCGCCTTGA
TCGTTGGGAACCGGAGCTGAATGAAGCCATACCAAACGACGAGCGTGACACCACGATGCCTGCAGCAATG
GCAACAACGTTGCGCAAACTATTAACTGGCGAACTACTTACTCTAGCTTCCCGGCAACAATTAATAGACT
GGATGGAGGCGGATAAAGTTGCAGGACCACTTCTGCGCTCGGCCCTTCCGGCTGGCTGGTTTATTGCTGA
TAAATCTGGAGCCGGTGAGCGTGGGTCTCGCGGTATCATTGCAGCACTGGGGCCAGATGGTAAGCCCTCC
CGTATCGTAGTTATCTACACGACGGGGAGTCAGGCAACTATGGATGAACGAAATAGACAGATCGCTGAGA
TAGGTGCCTCACTGATTAAGCATTGGTAACTGTCAGACCAAGTTTACTCATATATACTTTAGATTGATTT
AAAACTTCATTTTTAATTTAAAAGGATCTAGGTGAAGATCCTTTTTGATAATCTCATGACCAAAATCCCT
TAACGTGAGTTTTCGTTCCACTGAGCGTCAGACCCCGTAGAAAAGATCAAAGGATCTTCTTGAGATCCTT
TTTTTCTGCGCGTAATCTGCTGCTTGCAAACAAAAAAACCACCGCTACCAGCGGTGGTTTGTTTGCCGGA
TCAAGAGCTACCAACTCTTTTTCCGAAGGTAACTGGCTTCAGCAGAGCGCAGATACCAAATACTGTCCTT
CTAGTGTAGCCGTAGTTAGGCCACCACTTCAAGAACTCTGTAGCACCGCCTACATACCTCGCTCTGCTAA
TCCTGTTACCAGTGGCTGCTGCCAGTGGCGATAAGTCGTGTCTTACCGGGTTGGACTCAAGACGATAGTT
ACCGGATAAGGCGCAGCGGTCGGGCTGAACGGGGGGTTCGTGCACACAGCCCAGCTTGGAGCGAACGACC
TACACCGAACTGAGATACCTACAGCGTGAGCTATGAGAAAGCGCCACGCTTCCCGAAGGGAGAAAGGCGG
ACAGGTATCCGGTAAGCGGCAGGGTCGGAACAGGAGAGCGCACGAGGGAGCTTCCAGGGGGAAACGCCTG
GTATCTTTATAGTCCTGTCGGGTTTCGCCACCTCTGACTTGAGCGTCGATTTTTGTGATGCTCGTCAGGG
GGGCGGAGCCTATGGAAAAACGCCAGCAACGCGGCCTTTTTACGGTTCCTGGCCTTTTGCTGGCCTTTTG
CTCACATGTTCTTTCCTGCGTTATCCCCTGATTCTGTGGATAACCGTATTACCGCCTTTGAGTGAGCTGA
T
Features (pLannotate 1.2.2; 18 found; start..end, strand, type, name):
      1..58      +  rep_origin     RSF ori (fragment): Plasmids containing the RSF 1030 origin of replication can be propagated in E. coli cells that contain additional plasmids with compatible origins.
     63..114     -  misc_feature   bom (fragment): basis of mobility region from pBR322
    121..198     +  promoter       lacI promoter: lacI
    199..1281    +  CDS            lacI: lac repressor; lacI; The lac repressor binds to the lac operator to inhibit transcription in E. coli. This inhibition can be relieved by adding lactose or isopropyl-β-D-thiogalactopyranoside (IPTG).
   1294..1315    +  protein_bind   CAP binding site: CAP binding activates transcription in the presence of cAMP. E. coli catabolite activator protein
   1330..1360    +  promoter       lac promoter: promoter for the E. coli lac operon
   1368..1384    +  protein_bind   lac operator: The lac repressor binds to the lac operator to inhibit transcription in E. coli. This inhibition can be relieved by adding lactose or isopropyl-β-D-thiogalactopyranoside (IPTG). lac repressor encoded by lacI
   1404..1577    +  CDS            lacZα: LacZα fragment of β-galactosidase; lacZ fragment
   1841..1957    -  CDS            yciV (fragment): RNAAM_ECOLI - Also known as trpH From Escherichia coli (strain K12).
   2033..2061    +  promoter       tac promoter: strong E. coli promoter; hybrid between the trp and lac UV5 promoters
   2069..2085    +  protein_bind   lac operator: The lac repressor binds to the lac operator to inhibit transcription in E. coli. This inhibition can be relieved by adding lactose or isopropyl-β-D-thiogalactopyranoside (IPTG). lac repressor encoded by lacI
   2108..2761    +  CDS            GST26_SCHJA: Experimental evidence at protein level: Swiss-Prot protein existence level 1. GST isoenzymes appear to play a central role in the parasite detoxification system. Other functions are also suspected including a role in increasing the solubility of haematin in the parasite gut. From Schistosoma japonicum (Blood fluke).
   2801..6886    +  CDS            BRD4 (sequence partly withheld): BRD4_HUMAN - Also known as HUNK1. Experimental evidence at protein level: Swiss-Prot protein existence level 1. [Isoform B]: Acts as a chromatin insulator in the DNA damage response pathway. Inhibits DNA damage response signaling by recruiting the condensin-2 complex to acetylated histones, leading to chromatin structure remodeling, insulating the region from DNA damage response by limiting spreading of histone H2AX/H2A.x phosphorylation. From Homo sapiens (Human).
   6917..6956    +  CDS            rop (fragment): Rop protein, which maintains plasmids at low copy number; rop
   7058..7098    +  misc_feature   bom (fragment): basis of mobility region from pBR322
   7203..7307    +  promoter       AmpR promoter: bla
   7308..8168    +  CDS            AmpR: β-lactamase; bla; confers resistance to ampicillin, carbenicillin, and related antibiotics
   8339..8927    +  rep_origin     ori: high-copy-number ColE1/pMB1/pBR322/pUC origin of replication
