[The description below was written by a language model from this plasmid's Addgene catalogue record and pLannotate feature annotations shown in this document.]
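Description:
p5068 pGEX-6P-1 Brd4 full-length is a bacterial expression plasmid that produces full-length human BRD4 as an N-terminal glutathione S-transferase (GST) fusion in E. coli. It is built on the pGEX-6P-1 backbone (about 5 kb), and the sequenced construct totals roughly 9 kb. It replicates from a high-copy ColE1/pMB1-type origin and is selected with ampicillin through the β-lactamase gene and its native promoter. The short annotated fragments of bom, rop, an RSF-type origin, yciV and lacZα appear to be backbone remnants rather than functional payload elements.

The expression cassette consists of the tac promoter, a strong trp/lac hybrid, followed by a lac operator, the Schistosoma japonicum GST coding sequence, and then the approximately 4.1 kb BRD4 open reading frame, which was inserted between BamHI and NotI sites that were both retained. The plasmid also carries lacI under its own promoter, so the lac repressor keeps the tac promoter off until it is induced with IPTG. This allows regulated expression independent of the host's repressor levels. The GST moiety permits affinity capture of the fusion on glutathione resin. A short linker lies between GST and BRD4; the pGEX-6P series normally encodes a PreScission protease site there for tag removal, but the feature table does not annotate it.

BRD4 is a double-bromodomain chromatin-binding protein. The associated publication concerns its interaction with the bovine papillomavirus E2 protein and the tethering of viral genomes to host mitotic chromosomes. That context suggests use of the purified recombinant GST-BRD4 in pull-down and in vitro binding assays, although the record does not state a specific application.
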