Addgene plasmid #14447: p5068 pGEX-6P-1 Brd4 full-length
Depositing lab: Peter Howley. Depositing organization: Harvard Medical School. Publication: Interaction of the bovine papillomavirus E2 protein with Brd4 tethers the viral DNA to host mitotic chromosomes. You J, Croyle JL, Nishimura A, Ozato K, Howley PM. Cell. 2004 Apr 30. 117(3):349-60. 10.1016/S0092-8674(04)00402-7 PubMed 15109495.
Backbone
  Vector backbone: pGEX-6P-1
  Backbone size w/o insert (bp): 5000
  Vector type: Bacterial Expression
Growth in bacteria
  Bacterial resistance: Ampicillin, 100 μg/mL
  Growth temperature: 37°C
  Growth strain: DH5alpha
  Copy number: High Copy
Gene/Insert
  Gene/Insert name: Brd4 (alt names: Brd 4; hBrd4)
  Species: H. sapiens (human)
  Insert size (bp): 4100
  Entrez Gene: BRD4 (a.k.a. CAP, CDLS6, FSHRG4, HUNK1, HUNKI, MCAP)
  Tag / fusion protein: GST (N terminal on backbone)
  Cloning method: Restriction Enzyme; 5′ cloning site BamHI (not destroyed); 3′ cloning site NotI (not destroyed)
  Sequencing primers: 5′ pGEX 5'; 3′ pGEX 3'
Terms and licenses: Academic/Nonprofit Terms; Industry Terms: Not Available to Industry
How to cite: p5068 pGEX-6P-1 Brd4 full-length was a gift from Peter Howley (Addgene plasmid # 14447 ; http://n2t.net/addgene:14447 ; RRID:Addgene_14447)
